>Addgene plasmid #48683 | pLZL2372 | depositor full sequence | sequence record 70450 | pLZL2372 sequence 6105 bps
CTCGAGCACCACCACCACCACCACTGAGATCCGGCTGCTAACAAAGCCCGAAAGGAAGCTGAGTTGGCTG
CTGCCACCGCTGAGCAATAACTAGCATAACCCCTTGGGGCCTCTAAACGGGTCTTGAGGGGTTTTTTGCT
GAAAGGAGGAACTATATCCGGATTGGCGAATGGG
[124 nt withheld, positions 175-298]
C
[91 nt withheld, positions 300-390]
A
[49 nt withheld, positions 392-440]
CCTTTGACGTTGGAGTCCACGTTCTTT
[37 nt withheld, positions 468-504]
ACCCTATCTCGGTCTATTCTTTTGATTTATAAGGGATTTTGCCGATTTCGGCCTATTGGTTAAAAAATGA
GCTGATTTAACAAAAATTTAACGCGAATTTTAACAAAATATTAACGTTTACAATTTCAGGTGGCACTTTT
CGGGGAAATGTGCGCGGAACCCCTATTTGTTTATTTTTCTAAATACATTCAAATATGTATCCGCTCATGA
ATTAATTCTTAGAAAAACTCATCGAGCATCAAATGAAACTGCAATTTATTCATATCAGGATTATCAATAC
CATATTTTTGAAAAAGCCGTTTCTGTAATGAAGGAGAAAACTCACCGAGGCAGTTCCATAGGATGGCAAG
ATCCTGGTATCGGTCTGCGATTCCGACTCGTCCAACATCAATACAACCTATTAATTTCCCCTCGTCAAAA
ATAAGGTTATCAAGTGAGAAATCACCATGAGTGACGACTGAATCCGGTGAGAATGGCAAAAGTTTATGCA
TTTCTTTCCAGACTTGTTCAACAGGCCAGCCATTACGCTCGTCATCAAAATCACTCGCATCAACCAAACC
GTTATTCATTCGTGATTGCGCCTGAGCGAGACGAAATACGCGATCGCTGTTAAAAGGACAATTACAAACA
GGAATCGAATGCAACCGGCGCAGGAACACTGCCAGCGCATCAACAATATTTTCACCTGAATCAGGATATT
CTTCTAATACCTGGAATGCTGTTTTCCCGGGGATCGCAGTGGTGAGTAACCATGCATCATCAGGAGTACG
GATAAAATGCTTGATGGTCGGAAGAGGCATAAATTCCGTCAGCCAGTTTAGTCTGACCATCTCATCTGTA
ACATCATTGGCAACGCTACCTTTGCCATGTTTCAGAAACAACTCTGGCGCATCGGGCTTCCCATACAATC
GATAGATTGTCGCACCTGATTGCCCGACATTATCGCGAGCCCATTTATACCCATATAAATCAGCATCCAT
GTTGGAATTTAATCGCGGCCTAGAGCAAGACGTTTCCCGTTGAATATGGCTCATAACACCCCTTGTATTA
CTGTTTATGTAAGCAGACAGTTTTATTGTTCATGACCAAAATCCCTTAACGTGAGTTTTCGTTCCACTGA
GCGTCAGACCCCGTAGAAAAGATCAAAGGATCTTCTTGAGATCCTTTTTTTCTGCGCGTAATCTGCTGCT
TGCAAACAAAAAAACCACCGCTACCAGCGGTGGTTTGTTTGCCGGATCAAGAGCTACCAACTCTTTTTCC
GAAGGTAACTGGCTTCAGCAGAGCGCAGATACCAAATACTGTCCTTCTAGTGTAGCCGTAGTTAGGCCAC
CACTTCAAGAACTCTGTAGCACCGCCTACATACCTCGCTCTGCTAATCCTGTTACCAGTGGCTGCTGCCA
GTGGCGATAAGTCGTGTCTTACCGGGTTGGACTCAAGACGATAGTTACCGGATAAGGCGCAGCGGTCGGG
CTGAACGGGGGGTTCGTGCACACAGCCCAGCTTGGAGCGAACGACCTACACCGAACTGAGATACCTACAG
CGTGAGCTATGAGAAAGCGCCACGCTTCCCGAAGGGAGAAAGGCGGACAGGTATCCGGTAAGCGGCAGGG
TCGGAACAGGAGAGCGCACGAGGGAGCTTCCAGGGGGAAACGCCTGGTATCTTTATAGTCCTGTCGGGTT
TCGCCACCTCTGACTTGAGCGTCGATTTTTGTGATGCTCGTCAGGGGGGCGGAGCCTATGGAAAAACGCC
AGCAACGCGGCCTTTTTACGGTTCCTGGCCTTTTGCTGGCCTTTTGCTCACATGTTCTTTCCTGCGTTAT
CCCCTGATTCTGTGGATAACCGTATTACCGCCTTTGAGTGAGCTGATACCGCTCGCCGCAGCCGAACGAC
CGAGCGCAGCGAGTCAGTGAGCGAGGAAGCGGAAGAGCGCCTGATGCGGTATTTTCTCCTTACGCATCTG
TGCGGTATTTCACACCGCATATATGGTGCACTCTCAGTACAATCTGCTCTGATGCCGCATAGTTAAGCCA
GTATACACTCCGCTATCGCTACGTGACTGGGTCATGGCTGCGCCCCGACACCCGCCAACACCCGCTGACG
CGCCCTGACGGGCTTGTCTGCTCCCGGCATCCGCTTACAGACAAGCTGTGACCGTCTCCGGGAGCTGCAT
GTGTCAGAGGTTTTCACCGTCATCACCGAAACGCGCGAGGCAGCTGCGGTAAAGCTCATCAGCGTGGTCG
TGAAGCGATTCACAGATGTCTGCCTGTTCATCCGCGTCCAGCTCGTTGAGTTTCTCCAGAAGCGTTAATG
TCTGGCTTCTGATAAAGCGGGCCATGTTAAGGGCGGTTTTTTCCTGTTTGGTCACTGATGCCTCCGTGTA
AGGGGGATTTCTGTTCATGGGGGTAATGATACCGATGAAACGAGAGAGGATGCTCACGATACGGGTTACT
GATGATGAACATGCCCGGTTACTGGAACGTTGTGAGGGTAAACAACTGGCGGTATGGATGCGGCGGGACC
AGAGAAAAATCACTCAGGGTCAATGCCAGCGCTTCGTTAATACAGATGTAGGTGTTCCACAGGGTAGCCA
GCAGCATCCTGCGATGCAGATCCGGAACATAATGGTGCAGGGCGCTGACTTCCGCGTTTCCAGACTTTAC
GAAACACGGAAACCGAAGACCATTCATGTTGTTGCTCAGGTCGCAGACGTTTTGCAGCAGCAGTCGCTTC
ACGTTCGCTCGCGTATCGGTGATTCATTCTGCTAACCAGTAAGGCAACCCCGCCAGCCTAGCCGGGTCCT
CAACGACAGGAGCACGATCATGCGCACCCGTGGGGCCGCCATGCCGGCGATAATGGCCTGCTTCTCGCCG
AAACGTTTGGTGGCGGGACCAGTGACGAAGGCTTGAGCGAGGGCGTGCAAGATTCCGAATACCGCAAGCG
ACAGGCCGATCATCGTCGCGCTCCAGCGAAAGCGGTCCTCGCCGAAAATGACCCAGAGCGCTGCCGGCAC
CTGTCCTACGAGTTGCATGATAAAGAAGACAGTCATAAGTGCGGCGACGATAGTCATGCCCCGCGCCCAC
CGGAAGGAGCTGACTGGGTTGAAGGCTCTCAAGGGCATCGGTCGAGATCCCGGTGCCTAATGAGTGAGCT
AACTTACATTAATTGCGTTGCGCTCACTGCCCGCTTTCCAGTCGGGAAACCTGTCGTGCCAGCTGCATTA
ATGAATCGGCCAACGCGCGGGGAGAGGCGGTTTGCGTATTGGGCGCCAGGGTGGTTTTTCTTTTCACCAG
TGAGACGGGCAACAGCTGATTGCCCTTCACCGCCTGGCCCTGAGAGAGTTGCAGCAAGCGGTCCACGCTG
GTTTGCCCCAGCAGGCGAAAATCCTGTTTGATGGTGGTTAACGGCGGGATATAACATGAGCTGTCTTCGG
TATCGTCGTATCCCACTACCGAGATGTCCGCACCAACGCGCAGCCCGGACTCGGTAATGGCGCGCATTGC
GCCCAGCGCCATCTGATCGTTGGCAACCAGCATCGCAGTGGGAACGATGCCCTCATTCAGCATTTGCATG
GTTTGTTGAAAACCGGACATGGCACTCCAGTCGCCTTCCCGTTCCGCTATCGGCTGAATTTGATTGCGAG
TGAGATATTTATGCCAGCCAGCCAGACGCAGACGCGCCGAGACAGAACTTAATGGGCCCGCTAACAGCGC
GATTTGCTGGTGACCCAATGCGACCAGATGCTCCACGCCCAGTCGCGTACCGTCTTCATGGGAGAAAATA
ATACTGTTGATGGGTGTCTGGTCAGAGACATCAAGAAATAACGCCGGAACATTAGTGCAGGCAGCTTCCA
CAGCAATGGCATCCTGGTCATCCAGCGGATAGTTAATGATCAGCCCACTGACGCGTTGCGCGAGAAGATT
GTGCACCGCCGCTTTACAGGCTTCGACGCCGCTTCGTTCTACCATCGACACCACCACGCTGGCACCCAGT
TGATCGGCGCGAGATTTAATCGCCGCGACAATTTGCGACGGCGCGTGCAGGGCCAGACTGGAGGTGGCAA
CGCCAATCAGCAACGACTGTTTGCCCGCCAGTTGTTGTGCCACGCGGTTGGGAATGTAATTCAGCTCCGC
CATCGCCGCTTCCACTTTTTCCCGCGTTTTCGCAGAAACGTGGCTGGCCTGGTTCACCACGCGGGAAACG
GTCTGATAAGAGACACCGGCATACTCTGCGACATCGTATAACGTTACTGGTTTCACATTCACCACCCTGA
ATTGACTCTCTTCCGGGCGCTATCATGCCATACCGCGAAAGGTTTTGCGCCATTCGATGGTGTCCGGGAT
CTCGACGCTCTCCCTTATGCGACTCCTGCATTAGGAAGCAGCCCAGTAGTAGGTTGAGGCCGTTGAGCAC
CGCCGCCGCAAGGAATGGTGCATGCAAGGAGATGGCGCCCAACAGTCCCCCGGCCACGGGGCCTGCCACC
ATACCCACGCCGAAACAAGCGCTCATGAGCCCGAAGTGGCGAGCCCGATCTTCCCCATCGGTGATGTCGG
CGATATAGGCGCCAGCAACCGCACCTGTGGCGCCGGTGATGCCGGCCACGATGCGTCCGGCGTAGAGGAT
CGAGATCGATCTCGATCCCGCGAAATTAATACGACTCACTATAGGGGAATTGTGAGCGGATAACAATTCC
CCTCTAGAAATAATTTTGTTTAACTTTAAGAAGGAGATATACATATGTTCCTGGATGGCATCGATAAAGC
TCAGGAAGAACACGAAAAATACCACTCTAACTGGCGTGCAATGGCTTCTGATTTCAACTTGCCACCTGTT
GTTGCAAAAGAAATCGTTGCTTCCTGCGACAAATGTCAACTGAAGGGTGAAGCTATGCACGGTCAGGTTG
ATTGCTCTCCAGGTATTTGGCAGTTGGATTGCACTCACCTGGAAGGGAAAGTAATTCTGGTTGCTGTTCA
CGTAGCTTCTGGTTACATTGAAGCTGAGGTTATTCCGGCTGAAACTGGTCAGGAAACTGCTTATTTCTTG
CTGAAATTGGCAGGTCGCTGGCCGGTTAAAACTGTTCACACTGATAACGGTTCCAACTTCACTTCTACTA
CTGTTAAAGCTGCATGTTGGTGGGCTGGTATCAAACAGGAATTTGGTATTCCATACAACCCACAGTCCCA
AGGCGTTATTGAATCTATGAACAAAGAGCTGAAAAAGATTATTGGTCAAGTTCGTGATCAGGCTGAACAC
CTGAAAACTGCTGTGCAGATGGCAGTATTCATTCACAACTTCAAACGTAAAGGTGGTATTGGTGGTTACA
GCGCAGGTGAACGCATTGTTGATATTATTGCAACTGACATTCAAACCAAGGAATTGCAGAAACAGATTAC
CAAGATTCAGAACTTCCGTGTTTACTACCGTGATTCTCGTGATCCAGTTTGGAAAGGCCCAGCTAAACTG
TTGTGGAAAGGTGAAGGTGCTGTTGTTATCCAGGATAACTCTGATATTAAAGTTGTTCCACGTCGTAAAG
CTAAAATCATTCGTGATTACGGTAAACAGATGGCTGGTGATGATTGTGTTGCTTCTCGTCAGGATGAAGA
T
Features (pLannotate 1.2.2; 19 found; start..end, strand, type, name):
      7..24      +  CDS            9xHis (fragment): 9xHis affinity tag
     34..83      +  CDS            SET1 (fragment): solubility-enhancement tag derived from T7 phage gene 10B
     91..138     +  terminator     T7 terminator: transcription terminator for bacteriophage T7 RNA polymerase
    175..630     +  rep_origin     f1 ori (sequence partly withheld): f1 bacteriophage origin of replication; arrow indicates direction of (+) strand synthesis
    657..714     +  promoter       AmpR promoter (fragment): bla
    723..1538    -  CDS            KanR: aminoglycoside phosphotransferase; aph(3')-Ia; confers resistance to kanamycin in bacteria or G418 (Geneticin®) in eukaryotes
   1660..2248    +  rep_origin     ori: high-copy-number ColE1/pMB1/pBR322/pUC origin of replication
   2434..2576    -  misc_feature   bom: basis of mobility region from pBR322
   2678..2869    -  CDS            rop: Rop protein, which maintains plasmids at low copy number; rop
   2886..3266    +  CDS            YPB1_ECOLX: Protein predicted: Swiss-Prot protein existence level 4. From Escherichia coli.
   3338..3629    -  CDS            TcR (fragment): tetracycline efflux protein; tet; confers resistance to tetracycline
   3644..3665    -  protein_bind   CAP binding site: CAP binding activates transcription in the presence of cAMP. E. coli catabolite activator protein
   3678..4760    -  CDS            lacI: lac repressor; lacI; The lac repressor binds to the lac operator to inhibit transcription in E. coli. This inhibition can be relieved by adding lactose or isopropyl-β-D-thiogalactopyranoside (IPTG).
   4761..4838    -  promoter       lacI promoter: lacI
   4846..5125    -  CDS            TcR (fragment): tetracycline efflux protein; tet; confers resistance to tetracycline
   5151..5169    +  promoter       T7 promoter: promoter for bacteriophage T7 RNA polymerase
   5170..5194    +  protein_bind   lac operator: The lac repressor binds to the lac operator to inhibit transcription in E. coli. This inhibition can be relieved by adding lactose or isopropyl-β-D-thiogalactopyranoside (IPTG). lac repressor encoded by lacI
   5209..5231    +  RBS            RBS: efficient ribosome binding site from bacteriophage T7 gene 10 (Olins and Rangwala, 1989)
   5662..6105    +  CDS            gag-pol: POL_HV1Z6 - Experimental evidence at protein level: Swiss-Prot protein existence level 1. [Integrase]: Catalyzes viral DNA integration into the host chromosome, by performing a series of DNA cutting and joining reactions. This enzyme activity takes place after virion entry into a cell and reverse transcription of the RNA genome in dsDNA. The first step in the integration process is 3' processing. This step requires a complex comprising the viral genome, matrix protein, Vpr and integrase. This complex is called the pre-integration complex (PIC). The integrase protein removes 2 nucleotides from
