[The description below was written by a language model from this plasmid's Addgene catalogue record and pLannotate feature annotations shown in this document.]
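Description:
pLZL2372 is a 6,105 bp bacterial expression plasmid built on the pET29a backbone and carrying an HIV integrase coding sequence with a C-terminal His tag supplied by the vector. It is maintained in E. coli under kanamycin selection through the aph(3')-Ia KanR gene. Replication depends on a ColE1/pBR322-type origin accompanied by the bom region and the rop gene, which normally moderates copy number, although the record lists copy number as unknown. An f1 origin is also present. The short tetracycline-resistance fragments, AmpR promoter fragment and CAP site that were annotated appear to be backbone remnants rather than functional parts.

Expression follows the standard pET arrangement. A T7 promoter is followed by a lac operator and the phage T7 gene 10 ribosome binding site, then the integrase open reading frame, the histidine tag and the T7 terminator. The plasmid's own lacI gene and promoter provide repressor, so transcription is held off until IPTG induction in a host that supplies T7 RNA polymerase. The depositor recommends a Rosetta (DE3) pLysS strain for protein production, with DH5alpha used for propagation.

The automated annotation matches only the 3' part of the insert to HIV-1 gag-pol (integrase), running up to the sequence's numbering origin, just before the tag. The upstream stretch after the RBS is unannotated. This may reflect the "CODA" design named in the purpose line, though the record does not define "CODA" or "HHH". The associated publication concerns directed shuffling of retrovirus and retrotransposon integrase domains. In that context, the plasmid probably provides the all-HIV integrase for purification by its His tag, though the record does not say so.
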