Addgene plasmid #48683: pLZL2372
Purpose: pET29a_HHH CODA HIV integrase with C-terminal HIS tag
Depositing lab: Suzanne Sandmeyer. Depositing organization: University of California, Irvine. Publication: Directed DNA shuffling of retrovirus and retrotransposon integrase protein domains. Qi X, Vargas E, Larsen L, Knapp W, Hatfield GW, Lathrop R, Sandmeyer S. PLoS One. 2013 May 17;8(5):e63957. doi: 10.1371/journal.pone.0063957. Print 2013. PubMed 23691126.
Backbone
  Vector backbone: pET29a
  Total vector size (bp): 6105
  Vector type: Bacterial Expression
Growth in bacteria
  Bacterial resistance: Kanamycin, 50 μg/mL
  Growth temperature: 37°C
  Growth strain: DH5alpha
  Copy number: Unknown
Gene/Insert
  Gene/Insert name: HIV Integrase
  Tag / fusion protein: His (C terminal on backbone)
Resource information
  A portion of this plasmid was derived from a plasmid made by: Author of the paper; Xiaojie Qi <>
Terms and licenses: Academic/Nonprofit Terms; Industry Terms: Not Available to Industry
Depositor comments: The depositing lab recommends bacteria strain Rosetta (DE3)pLysS for protein expression. Please contact for additional information about this plasmid.
How to cite: pLZL2372 was a gift from Suzanne Sandmeyer (Addgene plasmid # 48683 ; http://n2t.net/addgene:48683 ; RRID:Addgene_48683)
