>Addgene plasmid #48683 | pLZL2372 | addgene partial sequence | sequence record 72729 | T7 5'-TAATACGACTCACTATAGGG-3'
AATTTTGTTTAACTTTAAGAAGGAGATATACATATGTTCCTGGATGGCATCGATAAAGCTCAGGAAGAAC
ACGAAAAATACCACTCTAACTGGCGTGCAATGGCTTCTGATTTCAACTTGCCACCTGTTGTTGCAAAAGA
AATCGTTGCTTCCTGCGACAAATGTCAACTGAAGGGTGAAGCTATGCACGGTCAGGTTGATTGCTCTCCA
GGTATTTGGCAGTTGGATTGCACTCACCTGGAAGGGAAAGTAATTCTGGTTGCTGTTCACGTAGCTTCTG
GTTACATTGAAGCTGAGGTTATTCCGGCTGAAACTGGTCAGGAAACTGCTTATTTCTTGCTGAAATTGGC
AGGTCGCTGGCCGGTTAAAACTGTTCACACTGATAACGGTTCCAACTTCACTTCTACTACTGTTAAAGCT
GCATGTTGGTGGGCTGGTATCAAACAGGAATTTGGTATTCCATACAACCCACAGTCCCAAGGCGTTATTG
AATCTATGAACAAAGAGCTGAAAAAGATTATTGGTCAAGTTCGTGATCAGGCTGAACACCTGAAAACTGC
TGTGCAGATGGCAGTATTCATTCACAACTTCAAACGTAAAGGTGGTATTGGTGGTTACAGCGCAGGTGAA
CGCATTGTTGATATTATTGCAACTGACATTCAAACCAAGGAATTGCAGAAACAGATTACCAAGATTCAGA
ACTTCCGTGTTTACTACCGTGATTCTCGTGATCCAGTTTGGAAAGGCCCAGCTAAACTGTTGTGGAAAGG
TGAAGGTGCTGTTGTTATCCAGGATAACTCTGATATTAAAGTTGTTCCACGTCGTAAAGCTAAAATCATT
CGTGATTACGGTAAACAGATGGCTGGTGATGATTGTGTTGCTTCTCGTCAGGATGAAGATCTCGAGCACC
ACCACCACCACCACTGAGATCCGGCTGCTAACAAAGCCCGAAAGGAAGCTGAGTTGGCTGCTGCCACCGC
TGAGCA
